Addgene plasmid #232014: pCMV sfGFP-CHMP2B-55-96
Purpose: Expression of CHMP2B helix 2 attached to sfGFP.
Depositing lab: Franz-Ulrich Hartl. Depositing organization: Max Planck Institute of Biochemistry. Publication: alpha-Synuclein aggregates inhibit ESCRT-III through sequestration and collateral degradation. Sitron CS, Trinkaus VA, Galesic A, Garhammer M, Yuste-Checa P, Dransfeld U, Feigenbutz D, Zhang J, Ivashko L, Dudanova I, Harper JW, Hartl FU. Mol Cell. 2025 Sep 18;85(18):3505-3523.e17. doi: 10.1016/j.molcel.2025.08.022. Epub 2025 Sep 10. PubMed 40934925.
Backbone
  Vector backbone: pHM6
  Backbone size w/o insert (bp): 5450
  Vector type: Mammalian Expression
Growth in bacteria
  Bacterial resistance: Ampicillin, 100 μg/mL
  Growth temperature: 37°C
  Growth strain: DH5alpha
  Copy number: High Copy
Gene/Insert
  Gene/Insert name: CHMP2B
  Species: H. sapiens (human)
  Entrez Gene: CHMP2B (a.k.a. ALS17, CHMP2.5, DMT1, FTDALS7, VPS2-2, VPS2B)
  Cloning method: Gibson Cloning
Terms and licenses: Academic/Nonprofit Terms; Industry Terms: Not Available to Industry
Depositor comments: Please visit https://doi.org/10.1101/2025.01.13.632710 for bioRxiv preprint.
How to cite: pCMV sfGFP-CHMP2B-55-96 was a gift from Franz-Ulrich Hartl (Addgene plasmid # 232014 ; http://n2t.net/addgene:232014 ; RRID:Addgene_232014)
