[The description below was written by a language model from this plasmid's Addgene catalogue record and pLannotate feature annotations shown in this document.]
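Description:
pCMV sfGFP-CHMP2B-55-96 is a mammalian expression plasmid built on the pHM6 backbone, with a sequenced length of about 6.2 kb. It is propagated in E. coli from a high-copy ColE1/pUC-type origin under ampicillin selection (AmpR with its own bla promoter). The backbone also carries an f1 phage origin and small annotated remnants of lac regulatory sequence and of the pBR322 bom region. For selection in mammalian cells there is an SV40 enhancer/early promoter driving the neo (nptII) gene, followed by an SV40 polyadenylation signal, which would permit G418 selection of stable transfectants. A short ble fragment annotated just downstream of neo appears to be a partial remnant rather than a functional marker.

The expression cassette uses the human cytomegalovirus immediate-early enhancer and promoter to drive a fusion open reading frame, terminated by the bovine growth hormone poly(A) signal. The reading frame begins with mammalian codon-optimised superfolder GFP, a variant that folds robustly even when attached to poorly folding partners. After a short linker region comes a roughly 130 bp fragment of human CHMP2B, so sfGFP sits at the N-terminus. According to the name and stated purpose, this fragment corresponds to residues 55–96, comprising helix 2 of the protein. CHMP2B is a core ESCRT-III subunit involved in multivesicular body formation and endosomal cargo sorting. T7 and SP6 promoters flank the insert, which was assembled by Gibson cloning. The construct provides a fluorescently tagged, isolated CHMP2B helix for expression in mammalian cells, and was deposited with a study of how alpha-synuclein aggregates sequester and inhibit ESCRT-III.
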