Features (pLannotate 1.2.2; 22 found; start..end, strand, type, name):
     16..68      -  misc_feature   bom (fragment): basis of mobility region from pBR322
    223..602     +  enhancer       CMV enhancer: human cytomegalovirus immediate early enhancer
    603..806     +  promoter       CMV promoter: human cytomegalovirus (CMV) immediate early promoter
    802..835     +  LTR            5' LTR (truncated) (fragment): truncated 5' long terminal repeat (LTR) from HIV-1
    851..869     +  promoter       T7 promoter: promoter for bacteriophage T7 RNA polymerase
    889..1604    +  CDS            superfolder GFP (fragment): GFP variant that folds robustly even when fused to poorly folded proteins (Pédelacq et al., 2006) mammalian codon-optimized
   1630..1761    +  CDS            CHMP2B (fragment): CHM2B_HUMAN - Experimental evidence at protein level: Swiss-Prot protein existence level 1. Probable core component of the endosomal sorting required for transport complex III (ESCRT-III) which is involved in multivesicular bodies (MVBs) formation and sorting of endosomal cargo proteins into MVBs. MVBs contain intraluminal vesicles (ILVs) that are generated by invagination and scission from the limiting membrane of the endosome and mostly are delivered to lysosomes enabling degradation of membrane proteins, such as stimulated growth factor receptors, lysosomal enzymes and lipids. The MVB pathw
   1774..1792    -  promoter       SP6 promoter: promoter for bacteriophage SP6 RNA polymerase
   1818..2042    +  polyA_signal   bGH poly(A) signal: bovine growth hormone polyadenylation signal
   2046..2067    +  promoter       SV40 promoter (fragment): SV40 enhancer and early promoter
   2088..2516    +  rep_origin     f1 ori (sequence partly withheld): f1 bacteriophage origin of replication; arrow indicates direction of (+) strand synthesis
   2530..2859    +  promoter       SV40 promoter: SV40 enhancer and early promoter
   2926..3717    +  CDS            neo: KKA2_KLEPN - Also known as kan, nptII. Experimental evidence at protein level: Swiss-Prot protein existence level 1. Resistance to kanamycin, neomycin, paromomycin, ribostamycin, butirosin and gentamicin B. From Klebsiella pneumoniae.
   3741..3899    +  CDS            ble (fragment): BLE_KLEPN - Experimental evidence at protein level: Swiss-Prot protein existence level 1. Binding protein with a strong affinity to the bleomycin family of antibiotics. Binds to CL990; an antimitotic-antibiotic compound. From Klebsiella pneumoniae.
   3894..4015    +  polyA_signal   SV40 poly(A) signal: SV40 polyadenylation signal
   4088..4104    -  protein_bind   lac operator: The lac repressor binds to the lac operator to inhibit transcription in E. coli. This inhibition can be relieved by adding lactose or isopropyl-β-D-thiogalactopyranoside (IPTG). lac repressor encoded by lacI
   4112..4142    -  promoter       lac promoter: promoter for the E. coli lac operon
   4157..4178    -  protein_bind   CAP binding site: CAP binding activates transcription in the presence of cAMP. E. coli catabolite activator protein
   4191..4283    -  CDS            lacI (fragment): lac repressor; lacI; The lac repressor binds to the lac operator to inhibit transcription in E. coli. This inhibition can be relieved by adding lactose or isopropyl-β-D-thiogalactopyranoside (IPTG).
   4466..5054    -  rep_origin     ori: high-copy-number ColE1/pMB1/pBR322/pUC origin of replication
   5225..6085    -  CDS            AmpR: β-lactamase; bla; confers resistance to ampicillin, carbenicillin, and related antibiotics
   6086..6190    -  promoter       AmpR promoter: bla
>Addgene plasmid #232014 | pCMV sfGFP-CHMP2B-55-96 | addgene full sequence | sequence record 463829 | Addgene NGS Result
GATCTCCCGATCCCCTATGGTGCACTCTCAGTACAATCTGCTCTGATGCCGCATAGTTAAGCCAGTATCT
GCTCCCTGCTTGTGTGTTGGAGGTCGCTGAGTAGTGCGCGAGCAAAATTTAAGCTACAACAAGGCAAGGC
TTGACCGACAATTGCATGAAGAATCTGCTTAGGGTTAGGCGTTTTGCGCTGCTTCGCGATGTACGGGCCA
GATATACGCGTTGACATTGATTATTGACTAGTTATTAATAGTAATCAATTACGGGGTCATTAGTTCATAG
CCCATATATGGAGTTCCGCGTTACATAACTTACGGTAAATGGCCCGCCTGGCTGACCGCCCAACGACCCC
CGCCCATTGACGTCAATAATGACGTATGTTCCCATAGTAACGCCAATAGGGACTTTCCATTGACGTCAAT
GGGTGGAGTATTTACGGTAAACTGCCCACTTGGCAGTACATCAAGTGTATCATATGCCAAGTACGCCCCC
TATTGACGTCAATGACGGTAAATGGCCCGCCTGGCATTATGCCCAGTACATGACCTTATGGGACTTTCCT
ACTTGGCAGTACATCTACGTATTAGTCATCGCTATTACCATGGTGATGCGGTTTTGGCAGTACATCAATG
GGCGTGGATAGCGGTTTGACTCACGGGGATTTCCAAGTCTCCACCCCATTGACGTCAATGGGAGTTTGTT
TTGGCACCAAAATCAACGGGACTTTCCAAAATGTCGTAACAACTCCGCCCCATTGACGCAAATGGGCGGT
AGGCGTGTACGGTGGGAGGTCTATATAAGCAGAGCTCTCTGGCTAACTAGAGAACCCACTGCTTACTGGC
TTATCGAAATTAATACGACTCACTATAGGGAGACCCAAGCTGGAGACCATGGTGAGCAAGGGCGAGGAGC
TGTTCACCGGGGTGGTGCCCATCCTGGTCGAGCTGGACGGCGACGTAAACGGCCACAAGTTCAGCGTGCG
CGGCGAGGGCGAGGGCGATGCCACCAACGGCAAGCTGACCCTGAAGTTCATCTGCACCACCGGCAAGCTG
CCCGTGCCCTGGCCCACCCTCGTGACCACCCTGACCTACGGCGTGCAGTGCTTCAGCCGCTACCCCGACC
ACATGAAGCGCCACGACTTCTTCAAGTCCGCCATGCCCGAAGGCTACGTCCAGGAGCGCACCATCAGCTT
CAAGGACGACGGCACCTACAAGACCCGCGCCGAGGTGAAGTTCGAGGGCGACACCCTGGTGAACCGCATC
GAGCTGAAGGGCATCGACTTCAAGGAGGACGGCAACATCCTGGGGCACAAGCTGGAGTACAACTTCAACA
GCCACAACGTCTATATCACCGCCGACAAGCAGAAGAACGGCATCAAGGCCAACTTCAAGATCCGCCACAA
CGTGGAGGACGGCAGCGTGCAGCTCGCCGACCACTACCAGCAGAACACCCCCATCGGCGACGGCCCCGTG
CTGCTGCCCGACAACCACTACCTGAGCACCCAGTCCGTGCTGAGCAAAGACCCCAACGAGAAGCGCGATC
ACATGGTCCTGCTGGAGTTCGTGACCGCCGCCGGGATCACTCACGGCATGGACGAGCTGTACAAATCCGG
AGGTTCAGGTTCAGGTGGAGGATCCAAGGAAGCTTGCAAAGTTTTAGCCAAACAACTTGTGCATCTACGG
AAACAGAAGACGAGAACTTTTGCTGTAAGTTCAAAAGTTACTTCTATGTCTACACAAACAAAAGTGATGA
ATTCCCAAATGTGAGGGCCCTATTCTATAGTGTCACCTAAATGCTAGAGCTCGCTGATCAGCCTCGACTG
TGCCTTCTAGTTGCCAGCCATCTGTTGTTTGCCCCTCCCCCGTGCCTTCCTTGACCCTGGAAGGTGCCAC
TCCCACTGTCCTTTCCTAATAAAATGAGGAAATTGCATCGCATTGTCTGAGTAGGTGTCATTCTATTCTG
GGGGGTGGGGTGGGGCAGGACAGCAAGGGGGAGGATTGGGAAGACAATAGCAGGCATGCTGGGGATGCGG
TGGGCTCTATGGCTTCTGAGGCGGAAAGAACCAGCTGGGGCTCTAGGGGGTATCCCC
[124 nt withheld, positions 2088-2211]
C
[91 nt withheld, positions 2213-2303]
A
[49 nt withheld, positions 2305-2353]
CCTTTGACGTTGGAGTCCACGTTCTTT
[37 nt withheld, positions 2381-2417]
ACCCTATCTCGGTCTATTCTTTTGATTTATAAGGGATTTTGCCGATTTCGGCCTATTGGTTAAAAAATGA
GCTGATTTAACAAAAATTTAACGCGAATTAATTCTGTGGAATGTGTGTCAGTTAGGGTGTGGAAAGTCCC
CAGGCTCCCCAGCAGGCAGAAGTATGCAAAGCATGCATCTCAATTAGTCAGCAACCAGGTGTGGAAAGTC
CCCAGGCTCCCCAGCAGGCAGAAGTATGCAAAGCATGCATCTCAATTAGTCAGCAACCATAGTCCCGCCC
CTAACTCCGCCCATCCCGCCCCTAACTCCGCCCAGTTCCGCCCATTCTCCGCCCCATGGCTGACTAATTT
TTTTTATTTATGCAGAGGCCGAGGCCGCCTCTGCCTCTGAGCTATTCCAGAAGTAGTGAGGAGGCTTTTT
TGGAGGCCTAGGCTTTTGCAAAAAGCTCCCGGGAGCTTGTATATCCATTTTCGGATCTGATCAAGAGACA
GGATGAGGATCGTTTCGCATGATTGAACAAGATGGATTGCACGCAGGTTCTCCGGCCGCTTGGGTGGAGA
GGCTATTCGGCTATGACTGGGCACAACAGACAATCGGCTGCTCTGATGCCGCCGTGTTCCGGCTGTCAGC
GCAGGGGCGCCCGGTTCTTTTTGTCAAGACCGACCTGTCCGGTGCCCTGAATGAACTGCAGGACGAGGCA
GCGCGGCTATCGTGGCTGGCCACGACGGGCGTTCCTTGCGCAGCTGTGCTCGACGTTGTCACTGAAGCGG
GAAGGGACTGGCTGCTATTGGGCGAAGTGCCGGGGCAGGATCTCCTGTCATCTCACCTTGCTCCTGCCGA
GAAAGTATCCATCATGGCTGATGCAATGCGGCGGCTGCATACGCTTGATCCGGCTACCTGCCCATTCGAC
CACCAAGCGAAACATCGCATCGAGCGAGCACGTACTCGGATGGAAGCCGGTCTTGTCGATCAGGATGATC
TGGACGAAGAGCATCAGGGGCTCGCGCCAGCCGAACTGTTCGCCAGGCTCAAGGCGCGCATGCCCGACGG
CGAGGATCTCGTCGTGACCCATGGCGATGCCTGCTTGCCGAATATCATGGTGGAAAATGGCCGCTTTTCT
GGATTCATCGACTGTGGCCGGCTGGGTGTGGCGGACCGCTATCAGGACATAGCGTTGGCTACCCGTGATA
TTGCTGAAGAGCTTGGCGGCGAATGGGCTGACCGCTTCCTCGTGCTTTACGGTATCGCCGCTCCCGATTC
GCAGCGCATCGCCTTCTATCGCCTTCTTGACGAGTTCTTCTGAGCGGGACTCTGGGGTTCGAAATGACCG
ACCAAGCGACGCCCAACCTGCCATCACGAGATTTCGATTCCACCGCCGCCTTCTATGAAAGGTTGGGCTT
CGGAATCGTTTTCCGGGACGCCGGCTGGATGATCCTCCAGCGCGGGGATCTCATGCTGGAGTTCTTCGCC
CACCCCAACTTGTTTATTGCAGCTTATAATGGTTACAAATAAAGCAATAGCATCACAAATTTCACAAATA
AAGCATTTTTTTCACTGCATTCTAGTTGTGGTTTGTCCAAACTCATCAATGTATCTTATCATGTCTGTAT
ACCGTCGACCTCTAGCTAGAGCTTGGCGTAATCATGGTCATAGCTGTTTCCTGTGTGAAATTGTTATCCG
CTCACAATTCCACACAACATACGAGCCGGAAGCATAAAGTGTAAAGCCTGGGGTGCCTAATGAGTGAGCT
AACTCACATTAATTGCGTTGCGCTCACTGCCCGCTTTCCAGTCGGGAAACCTGTCGTGCCAGCTGCATTA
ATGAATCGGCCAACGCGCGGGGAGAGGCGGTTTGCGTATTGGGCGCTCTTCCGCTTCCTCGCTCACTGAC
TCGCTGCGCTCGGTCGTTCGGCTGCGGCGAGCGGTATCAGCTCACTCAAAGGCGGTAATACGGTTATCCA
CAGAATCAGGGGATAACGCAGGAAAGAACATGTGAGCAAAAGGCCAGCAAAAGGCCAGGAACCGTAAAAA
GGCCGCGTTGCTGGCGTTTTTCCATAGGCTCCGCCCCCCTGACGAGCATCACAAAAATCGACGCTCAAGT
CAGAGGTGGCGAAACCCGACAGGACTATAAAGATACCAGGCGTTTCCCCCTGGAAGCTCCCTCGTGCGCT
CTCCTGTTCCGACCCTGCCGCTTACCGGATACCTGTCCGCCTTTCTCCCTTCGGGAAGCGTGGCGCTTTC
TCATAGCTCACGCTGTAGGTATCTCAGTTCGGTGTAGGTCGTTCGCTCCAAGCTGGGCTGTGTGCACGAA
CCCCCCGTTCAGCCCGACCGCTGCGCCTTATCCGGTAACTATCGTCTTGAGTCCAACCCGGTAAGACACG
ACTTATCGCCACTGGCAGCAGCCACTGGTAACAGGATTAGCAGAGCGAGGTATGTAGGCGGTGCTACAGA
GTTCTTGAAGTGGTGGCCTAACTACGGCTACACTAGAAGAACAGTATTTGGTATCTGCGCTCTGCTGAAG
CCAGTTACCTTCGGAAAAAGAGTTGGTAGCTCTTGATCCGGCAAACAAACCACCGCTGGTAGCGGTGGTT
TTTTTGTTTGCAAGCAGCAGATTACGCGCAGAAAAAAAGGATCTCAAGAAGATCCTTTGATCTTTTCTAC
GGGGTCTGACGCTCAGTGGAACGAAAACTCACGTTAAGGGATTTTGGTCATGAGATTATCAAAAAGGATC
TTCACCTAGATCCTTTTAAATTAAAAATGAAGTTTTAAATCAATCTAAAGTATATATGAGTAAACTTGGT
CTGACAGTTACCAATGCTTAATCAGTGAGGCACCTATCTCAGCGATCTGTCTATTTCGTTCATCCATAGT
TGCCTGACTCCCCGTCGTGTAGATAACTACGATACGGGAGGGCTTACCATCTGGCCCCAGTGCTGCAATG
ATACCGCGAGACCCACGCTCACCGGCTCCAGATTTATCAGCAATAAACCAGCCAGCCGGAAGGGCCGAGC
GCAGAAGTGGTCCTGCAACTTTATCCGCCTCCATCCAGTCTATTAATTGTTGCCGGGAAGCTAGAGTAAG
TAGTTCGCCAGTTAATAGTTTGCGCAACGTTGTTGCCATTGCTACAGGCATCGTGGTGTCACGCTCGTCG
TTTGGTATGGCTTCATTCAGCTCCGGTTCCCAACGATCAAGGCGAGTTACATGATCCCCCATGTTGTGCA
AAAAAGCGGTTAGCTCCTTCGGTCCTCCGATCGTTGTCAGAAGTAAGTTGGCCGCAGTGTTATCACTCAT
GGTTATGGCAGCACTGCATAATTCTCTTACTGTCATGCCATCCGTAAGATGCTTTTCTGTGACTGGTGAG
TACTCAACCAAGTCATTCTGAGAATAGTGTATGCGGCGACCGAGTTGCTCTTGCCCGGCGTCAATACGGG
ATAATACCGCGCCACATAGCAGAACTTTAAAAGTGCTCATCATTGGAAAACGTTCTTCGGGGCGAAAACT
CTCAAGGATCTTACCGCTGTTGAGATCCAGTTCGATGTAACCCACTCGTGCACCCAACTGATCTTCAGCA
TCTTTTACTTTCACCAGCGTTTCTGGGTGAGCAAAAACAGGAAGGCAAAATGCCGCAAAAAAGGGAATAA
GGGCGACACGGAAATGTTGAATACTCATACTCTTCCTTTTTCAATATTATTGAAGCATTTATCAGGGTTA
TTGTCTCATGAGCGGATACATATTTGAATGTATTTAGAAAAATAAACAAATAGGGGTTCCGCGCACATTT
CCCCGAAAAGTGCCACCTGACGTCGACGGATCGGGA
